Addgene plasmid #82960: pDONR223_ID2_WT_V5
Purpose: Gateway Donor vector containing ID2, used as an over expression control for gene expression analysis. Part of the Target Accelerator Plasmid Collection.
Depositing lab: Jesse Boehm & Matthew Meyerson & David Root. Depositing organization: Broad Institute. Publication: High-throughput Phenotyping of Lung Cancer Somatic Mutations. Berger AH, Brooks AN, Wu X, Shrestha Y, Chouinard C, Piccioni F, Bagul M, Kamburov A, Imielinski M, Hogstrom L, Zhu C, Yang X, Pantel S, Sakai R, Watson J, Kaplan N, Campbell JD, Singh S, Root DE, Narayan R, Natoli T, Lahr DL, Tirosh I, Tamayo P, Getz G, Wong B, Doench J, Subramanian A, Golub TR, Meyerson M, Boehm JS. Cancer Cell. 2016 Aug 8;30(2):214-28. doi: 10.1016/j.ccell.2016.06.022. Epub 2016 Jul 28. PubMed 27478040.
Backbone
  Vector backbone: pDONR223
  Backbone manufacturer: Invitrogen
  Vector type: Gateway Entry vector
Growth in bacteria
  Bacterial resistance: Spectinomycin, 50 μg/mL
  Growth temperature: 37°C
  Growth strain: DH5alpha
  Copy number: High Copy
Gene/Insert
  Gene/Insert name: ID2
  Species: H. sapiens (human)
  GenBank ID: NM_002166
  Entrez Gene: ID2 (a.k.a. GIG8, ID2A, ID2H, bHLHb26)
  Promoter: None
  Cloning method: Gateway Cloning
  Sequencing primers: 5′ M13pUC-fwd; 3′ M13-Rev
Terms and licenses: Academic/Nonprofit Terms; Industry Terms: Not Available to Industry
Depositor comments: Open state: NO stop codon immediately follows insert
How to cite: pDONR223_ID2_WT_V5 was a gift from Jesse Boehm & Matthew Meyerson & David Root (Addgene plasmid # 82960 ; http://n2t.net/addgene:82960 ; RRID:Addgene_82960)
