[The description below was written by a language model from this plasmid's Addgene catalogue record and pLannotate feature annotations shown in this document.]
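Description:
pDONR223_ID2_WT_V5 is a Gateway entry clone built on the Invitrogen pDONR223 backbone and carrying the wild-type human ID2 open reading frame (reference transcript NM_002166). The sequenced plasmid is about 3.2 kb and is maintained in E. coli through a high-copy ColE1/pUC-type origin. Selection relies on the aadA (SmR) aminoglycoside adenylyltransferase gene, which confers spectinomycin resistance and sits downstream of a fragment of a class 1 integron Pc promoter. Short annotated fragments of lacZα, lacI and a gentamicin resistance gene appear to be backbone remnants rather than functional genes. rrnB T1 and T2 terminators lie upstream of the cloning region, where they would insulate the insert from read-through transcription.

The ID2 coding sequence is flanked by two attL recombination sites (the automated annotation labels the upstream one attL3 and the downstream one attL2), so the insert can be moved into an attR-containing destination vector by an LR Clonase reaction. ID2 encodes a helix-loop-helix protein that lacks a basic DNA-binding domain and inhibits bHLH transcription factors by heterodimerising with them. The record lists no promoter for the insert. The only nearby promoter is a backbone T7 promoter beyond the downstream attL site, so expression depends on the destination vector. The ORF is in the "open" configuration, with no stop codon directly after the insert, which allows read-through into a C-terminal tag. No V5 sequence is annotated in the plasmid, so the "V5" in the name presumably refers to a tag supplied by the destination vector. The clone belongs to the Target Accelerator Plasmid Collection and serves as an overexpression control in gene expression analyses associated with phenotyping of lung cancer somatic mutations.
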