Features (pLannotate 1.2.2; 12 found; start..end, strand, type, name):
     38..74      -  CDS            lacZα (fragment): LacZα fragment of β-galactosidase; lacZ fragment
     91..186     +  protein_bind   attL3: mutant version of attL; recombination site for the Gateway® LR reaction LR Clonase™
    189..590     +  CDS            ID2: ID2_HUMAN - Also known as BHLHB26. Experimental evidence at protein level: Swiss-Prot protein existence level 1. Transcriptional regulator (lacking a basic DNA binding domain) which negatively regulates the basic helix-loop-helix (bHLH) transcription factors by forming heterodimers and inhibiting their DNA binding and transcriptional activity. Implicated in regulating a variety of cellular processes, including cellular growth, senescence, differentiation, apoptosis, angiogenesis, and neoplastic transformation. Inhibits skeletal muscle and cardiac myocyte differentiation. Regulates the circadia
    593..691     -  protein_bind   attL2: mutant version of attL; recombination site for the Gateway® LR reaction LR Clonase™
    709..727     -  promoter       T7 promoter: promoter for bacteriophage T7 RNA polymerase
    917..940     +  promoter       Pc promoter (fragment): intI1 (promoter lies within the coding sequence); class 1 integron promoter
   1116..1172    +  CDS            GmR (fragment): gentamycin acetyltransferase; aacC1; confers resistance to gentamycin
   1179..1970    +  CDS            SmR: aminoglycoside adenylyltransferase (Murphy, 1985); aadA; confers resistance to spectinomycin and streptomycin
   2063..2651    +  rep_origin     ori: high-copy-number ColE1/pMB1/pBR322/pUC origin of replication
   2834..2926    +  CDS            lacI (fragment): lac repressor; lacI; The lac repressor binds to the lac operator to inhibit transcription in E. coli. This inhibition can be relieved by adding lactose or isopropyl-β-D-thiogalactopyranoside (IPTG).
   2981..3008    -  terminator     rrnB T2 terminator: transcription terminator T2 from the E. coli rrnB gene
   3140..3183    +  terminator     rrnB T1 terminator: Escherichia coli rrnB; transcription terminator T1 from the E. coli rrnB gene
>Addgene plasmid #82960 | pDONR223_ID2_WT_V5 | addgene full sequence | sequence record 162655 | Addgene NGS Result
GGCAGTTCCCTACTCTCGCGTTAACGCTAGCATGGATGTTTTCCCAGTCACGACGTTGTAAAACGACGGC
CAGTCTTAAGCTCGGGCCCCAAATAATGATTTTATTTTGACTGATAGTGACCTGTTCGTTGCAACAAATT
GATGAGCAATGCTTTTTTATAATGCCAACTTTGTACAAAAAAGTTGGCATGAAAGCCTTCAGTCCCGTGA
GGTCCGTTAGGAAAAACAGCCTGTCGGACCACAGCCTGGGCATCTCCCGGAGCAAAACCCCTGTGGACGA
CCCGATGAGCCTGCTATACAACATGAACGACTGCTACTCCAAGCTCAAGGAGCTGGTGCCCAGCATCCCC
CAGAACAAGAAGGTGAGCAAGATGGAAATCCTGCAGCACGTCATCGACTACATCTTGGACCTGCAGATCG
CCCTGGACTCGCATCCCACTATTGTCAGCCTGCATCACCAGAGACCCGGGCAGAACCAGGCGTCCAGGAC
GCCGCTGACCACCCTCAACACGGATATCAGCATCCTGTCCTTGCAGGCTTCTGAATTCCCTTCTGAGTTA
ATGTCAAATGACAGCAAAGCACTGTGTGGCTGCCCAACTTTCTTGTACAAAGTTGGCATTATAAGAAAGC
ATTGCTTATCAATTTGTTGCAACGAACAGGTCACTATCAGTCAAAATAAAATCATTATTTGCCATCCAGC
TGATATCCCCTATAGTGAGTCGTATTACATGGTCATAGCTGTTTCCTGGCAGCTCTGGCCCGTGTCTCAA
AATCTCTGATGTTACATTGCACAAGATAAAAATATATCATCATGCCTCCTCTAGACCAGCCAGGACAGAA
ATGCCTCGACTTCGCTGCTACCCAAGGTTGCCGGGTGACGCACACCGTGGAAACGGATGAAGGCACGAAC
CCAGTGGACATAAGCCTGTTCGGTTCGTAAGCTGTAATGCAAGTAGCGTATGCGCTCACGCAACTGGTCC
AGAACCTTGACCGAACGCAGCGGTGGTAACGGCGCAGTGGCGGTTTTCATGGCTTGTTATGACTGTTTTT
TTGGGGTACAGTCTATGCCTCGGGCATCCAAGCAGCAAGCGCGTTACGCCGTGGGTCGATGTTTGATGTT
ATGGAGCAGCAACGATGTTACGCAGCAGGGCAGTCGCCCTAAAACAAAGTTAAACATTATGAGGGAAGCG
GTGATCGCCGAAGTATCGACTCAACTATCAGAGGTAGTTGGCGTCATCGAGCGCCATCTCGAACCGACGT
TGCTGGCCGTACATTTGTACGGCTCCGCAGTGGATGGCGGCCTGAAGCCACACAGTGATATTGATTTGCT
GGTTACGGTGACCGTAAGGCTTGATGAAACAACGCGGCGAGCTTTGATCAACGACCTTTTGGAAACTTCG
GCTTCCCCTGGAGAGAGCGAGATTCTCCGCGCTGTAGAAGTCACCATTGTTGTGCACGACGACATCATTC
CGTGGCGTTATCCAGCTAAGCGCGAACTGCAATTTGGAGAATGGCAGCGCAATGACATTCTTGCAGGTAT
CTTCGAGCCAGCCACGATCGACATTGATCTGGCTATCTTGCTGACAAAAGCAAGAGAACATAGCGTTGCC
TTGGTAGGTCCAGCGGCGGAGGAACTCTTTGATCCGGTTCCTGAACAGGATCTATTTGAGGCGCTAAATG
AAACCTTAACGCTATGGAACTCGCCGCCCGACTGGGCTGGCGATGAGCGAAATGTAGTGCTTACGTTGTC
CCGCATTTGGTACAGCGCAGTAACCGGCAAAATCGCGCCGAAGGATGTCGCTGCCGACTGGGCAATGGAG
CGCCTGCCGGCCCAGTATCAGCCCGTCATACTTGAAGCTAGACAGGCTTATCTTGGACAAGAAGAAGATC
GCTTGGCCTCGCGCGCAGATCAGTTGGAAGAATTTGTCCACTACGTGAAAGGCGAGATCACCAAGGTAGT
CGGCAAATAACCCTCGAGCCACCCATGACCAAAATCCCTTAACGTGAGTTACGCGTCGTTCCACTGAGCG
TCAGACCCCGTAGAAAAGATCAAAGGATCTTCTTGAGATCCTTTTTTTCTGCGCGTAATCTGCTGCTTGC
AAACAAAAAAACCACCGCTACCAGCGGTGGTTTGTTTGCCGGATCAAGAGCTACCAACTCTTTTTCCGAA
GGTAACTGGCTTCAGCAGAGCGCAGATACCAAATACTGTTCTTCTAGTGTAGCCGTAGTTAGGCCACCAC
TTCAAGAACTCTGTAGCACCGCCTACATACCTCGCTCTGCTAATCCTGTTACCAGTGGCTGCTGCCAGTG
GCGATAAGTCGTGTCTTACCGGGTTGGACTCAAGACGATAGTTACCGGATAAGGCGCAGCGGTCGGGCTG
AACGGGGGGTTCGTGCACACAGCCCAGCTTGGAGCGAACGACCTACACCGAACTGAGATACCTACAGCGT
GAGCTATGAGAAAGCGCCACGCTTCCCGAAGGGAGAAAGGCGGACAGGTATCCGGTAAGCGGCAGGGTCG
GAACAGGAGAGCGCACGAGGGAGCTTCCAGGGGGAAACGCCTGGTATCTTTATAGTCCTGTCGGGTTTCG
CCACCTCTGACTTGAGCGTCGATTTTTGTGATGCTCGTCAGGGGGGCGGAGCCTATGGAAAAACGCCAGC
AACGCGGCCTTTTTACGGTTCCTGGCCTTTTGCTGGCCTTTTGCTCACATGTTCTTTCCTGCGTTATCCC
CTGATTCTGTGGATAACCGTATTACCGCCTTTGAGTGAGCTGATACCGCTCGCCGCAGCCGAACGACCGA
GCGCAGCGAGTCAGTGAGCGAGGAAGCGGAAGAGCGCCCAATACGCAAACCGCCTCTCCCCGCGCGTTGG
CCGATTCATTAATGCAGCTGGCACGACAGGTTTCCCGACTGGAAAGCGGGCAGTGAGCGCAACGCAATTA
ATACGCGTACCGCTAGCCAGGAAGAGTTTGTAGAAACGCAAAAAGGCCATCCGTCAGGATGGCCTTCTGC
TTAGTTTGATGCCTGGCAGTTTATGGCGGGCGTCCTGCCCGCCACCCTCCGGGCCGTTGCTTCACAACGT
TCAAATCCGCTCCCGGCGGATTTGTCCTACTCAGGAGAGCGTTCACCGACAAACAACAGATAAAACGAAA
GGCCCAGTCTTCCGACTGAGCCTTTCGTTTTATTTGATGCCT
