>Addgene plasmid #82960 | pDONR223_ID2_WT_V5 | depositor partial sequence | sequence record 162654 | Insert sequence
ATGAAAGCCTTCAGTCCCGTGAGGTCCGTTAGGAAAAACAGCCTGTCGGACCACAGCCTGGGCATCTCCC
GGAGCAAAACCCCTGTGGACGACCCGATGAGCCTGCTATACAACATGAACGACTGCTACTCCAAGCTCAA
GGAGCTGGTGCCCAGCATCCCCCAGAACAAGAAGGTGAGCAAGATGGAAATCCTGCAGCACGTCATCGAC
TACATCTTGGACCTGCAGATCGCCCTGGACTCGCATCCCACTATTGTCAGCCTGCATCACCAGAGACCCG
GGCAGAACCAGGCGTCCAGGACGCCGCTGACCACCCTCAACACGGATATCAGCATCCTGTCCTTGCAGGC
TTCTGAATTCCCTTCTGAGTTAATGTCAAATGACAGCAAAGCACTGTGTGGC
